Addgene plasmid #138387: pF3BGX
Purpose: Empty RMCE vector (phiC31 attB/loxP)
Depositing lab: Shu Kondo. Depositing organization: National Institute of Genetics. Publication: Neurochemical Organization of the Drosophila Brain Visualized by Endogenously Tagged Neurotransmitter Receptors. Kondo S, Takahashi T, Yamagata N, Imanishi Y, Katow H, Hiramatsu S, Lynn K, Abe A, Kumaraswamy A, Tanimoto H. Cell Rep. 2020 Jan 7;30(1):284-297.e5. doi: 10.1016/j.celrep.2019.12.018. PubMed 31914394.
Backbone
  Vector backbone: pBluescriptII SK (+)
  Vector type: Insect Expression
  Selectable markers: 3xP3-Venus
Growth in bacteria
  Bacterial resistance: Ampicillin, 100 μg/mL
  Growth temperature: 37°C
  Growth strain: DH5alpha
  Copy number: High Copy
Gene/Insert
  Gene/Insert name: P5' FRT3 3xP3-Venus φC31-attB loxP FRT3 P3'
Terms and licenses: Academic/Nonprofit Terms; Industry Terms: Not Available to Industry
How to cite: pF3BGX was a gift from Shu Kondo (Addgene plasmid # 138387 ; http://n2t.net/addgene:138387 ; RRID:Addgene_138387)
