[The description below was written by a language model from this plasmid's Addgene catalogue record and pLannotate feature annotations shown in this document.]
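Description:
pF3BGX is an empty recombinase-mediated cassette exchange (RMCE) vector for Drosophila, built on pBluescriptII SK(+). In E. coli it is maintained as a high-copy plasmid through the ColE1/pUC-type origin and selected with ampicillin via the β-lactamase gene and its native promoter. A partial f1 origin and a short lacI fragment remain from the backbone. Two sequence records, one from the depositor and one from repository sequencing, differ by a single nucleotide in length and in their start coordinate, but carry the same 14 annotated features in the same order.

The payload is bracketed by P element 5' and 3' ends, the terminal sequences that P transposase recognises for germline transformation. According to the insert name, these ends enclose FRT3, 3xP3-Venus, a φC31 attB site, loxP and a second FRT3. The feature tables show the marker as a fragment of the Drosophila hsp70Bb promoter followed by the Venus yellow fluorescent protein coding sequence, a fragment of SV40 large T antigen sequence and the SV40 polyadenylation signal. The 3xP3 element, generally a set of Pax6-binding sites placed upstream of a minimal promoter to give eye-specific expression, is not annotated separately, and neither are the FRT3 sites. Venus fluorescence therefore serves as the visible marker for transgenic flies. Downstream lie a minimal φC31 attB site and a loxP site, so φC31 integrase and Cre recombinase can each act at one end to exchange DNA with a compatible genomic docking site. The paired FRT3 sites would in principle allow Flp-mediated recombination, though the record does not state their intended role. No cargo gene is present, and a fragment of the pBluescript multiple cloning site sits beside the P element 5' end. The associated publication concerns endogenous tagging of neurotransmitter receptors in the fly brain.
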