Features (pLannotate 1.2.2; 14 found; start..end, strand, type, name):
     44..628     +  misc_feature   P element 5' end: No description available
    629..656     -  misc_feature   MCS (fragment): pBluescript multiple cloning site
    799..921     +  promoter       hsp70 promoter (fragment): Drosophila melanogaster hsp70Bb promoter
    940..1656    +  CDS            Venus: Venus is a basic (constitutively fluorescent) yellow fluorescent protein published in 2002, derived from Aequorea victoria. It is reported to be a rapidly-maturing weak dimer with moderate acid sensitivity.
   1669..1752    +  CDS            large T antigen (fragment): large T antigen from SV40 (simian virus 40)
   1775..1856    +  polyA_signal   SV40 poly(A) signal: SV40 polyadenylation signal
   1903..1936    -  protein_bind   attB: minimal attB site for the φC31 integrase (Groth et al., 2000) phage φC31 integrase
   1958..1991    +  protein_bind   loxP: Cre-mediated recombination occurs in the 8-bp core sequence (GCATACAT). Cre recombinase
   2064..2296    +  misc_feature   P element 3' end: P element 3' end
   2332..2390    -  CDS            lacI (fragment): lac repressor; lacI; The lac repressor binds to the lac operator to inhibit transcription in E. coli. This inhibition can be relieved by adding lactose or isopropyl-β-D-thiogalactopyranoside (IPTG).
   2573..3161    -  rep_origin     ori: high-copy-number ColE1/pMB1/pBR322/pUC origin of replication
   3332..4192    -  CDS            AmpR: β-lactamase; bla; confers resistance to ampicillin, carbenicillin, and related antibiotics
   4193..4297    -  promoter       AmpR promoter: bla
   4323..4653    -  rep_origin     f1 ori (fragment) (sequence partly withheld): f1 bacteriophage origin of replication; arrow indicates direction of (+) strand synthesis
>Addgene plasmid #138387 | pF3BGX | depositor full sequence | sequence record 267243 | pF3BGX sequence 4653 bps
CTTCTCCGCCGCCGATCTGCCGCTGGACTACGTGGGTCTGGCCCATGATGAAATAACATAAGGTGGTCCC
GTCGATAGCCGAAGCTTACCGAAGTATACACTTAAATTCAGTGCACGTTTGCTTGTTGAGAGGAAAGGTT
GTGTGCGGACGAATTTTTTTTTGAAAACATTAACCCTTACGTGGAATAAAAAAAAATGAAATATTGCAAA
TTTTGCTGCAAAGCTGTGACTGGAGTAAAATTAATTCACGTGCCGAAGTGTGCTATTAAGAGAAAATTGT
GGGAGCAGAGCCTTGGGTGCAGCCTTGGTGAAAACTCCCAAATTTGTGATACCCACTTTAATGATTCGCA
GTGGAAGGCTGCACCTGCAAAAGGTCAGACATTTAAAAGGAGGCGACTCAACGCAGATGCCGTACCTAGT
AAAGTGATAGAGCCTGAACCAGAAAAGATAAAAGAAGGCTATACCAGTGGGAGTACACAAACAGAGTAAG
TTTGAATAGTAAAAAAAATCATTTATGTAAACAATAACGTGACTGTGCGTTAGGTCCTGTTCATTGTTTA
ATGAAAATAAGAGCTTGAGGGAAAAATTCGTACTTTGGAGTACGAAATGCGTCGTTTAGAGCAGCAGCGG
TACCGGGCCCCCCCTCGAGGTCGACGAAGTTCCTATTCTTCAAATAGTATAGGAACTTCAAGCTTCTTAA
GGAATTCGAGCTCGCCCGGGGATCTAATTCAATTAGAGACTAATTCAATTAGAGCTAATTCAATTAGGAT
CAGCTTATCGATTTCGAACCCTCGACCGCCGGAGTATAAATAGAGGCGCTTCGTCTACGGAGCGACAATT
CAATTCAAACAAGCAAAGTGAACACGTCGCTAAGCGAAAGCTAAGCAAATAAACAAGCGCAGCTGAACAA
GCTAAACAATCGGGCTAGACCTAGGCAAAATGGTGAGCAAGGGCGAGGAGCTGTTCACCGGGGTGGTGCC
CATCCTGGTCGAGCTGGACGGCGACGTAAACGGCCACAAGTTCAGCGTGTCCGGCGAGGGCGAGGGCGAT
GCCACCTACGGCAAGCTGACCCTGAAGCTCATCTGCACCACCGGCAAGCTGCCCGTGCCCTGGCCCACCC
TCGTGACCACCCTGGGCTACGGCCTGCAGTGCTTCGCCCGCTACCCCGACCACATGAAGCAGCACGACTT
CTTCAAGTCCGCCATGCCCGAAGGCTACGTCCAGGAGCGCACCATCTTCTTCAAGGACGACGGCAACTAC
AAGACCCGCGCCGAGGTGAAGTTCGAGGGCGACACCCTGGTGAACCGCATCGAGCTGAAGGGCATCGACT
TCAAGGAGGACGGCAACATCCTGGGGCACAAGCTGGAGTACAACTACAACAGCCACAACGTCTATATCAC
CGCCGACAAGCAGAAGAACGGCATCAAGGCCAACTTCAAGATCCGCCACAACATCGAGGACGGCGGCGTG
CAGCTCGCCGACCACTACCAGCAGAACACCCCCATCGGCGACGGCCCCGTGCTGCTGCCCGACAACCACT
ACCTGAGCTACCAGTCCGCCCTGAGCAAAGACCCCAACGAGAAGCGCGATCACATGGTCCTGCTGGAGTT
CGTGACCGCCGCCGGGATCACTCTCGGCATGGACGAGCTGTACAAGTAACCATGGCTAGATCATAATCAG
CCATACCACATTTGTAGAGGTTTTACTTGCTTTAAAAAACCTCCCACACCTCCCCCTGAACCTGAAACAT
AAAATGAATGCAATTGTTGTTGTTAACTTGTTTATTGCAGCTTATAATGGTTACAAATAAAGCAATAGCA
TCACAAATTTCACAAATAAAGCATTTTTTTCACTGCATTCTAGTTGTGGTTTGTCCAAACTCATCAATGT
ATCGAATTCGTACGCGCCCGGGGAGCCCAAGGGCACGCCCTGGCACCCGGCGCGCCCACGCGGCCGCATA
ACTTCGTATAGCATACATTATACGAAGTTATACCGGTGGCCGCGAAGTTCCTATTCTTCAAATAGTATAG
GAACTTCGAGCTCCCGGAGAGATGCAGAAGCTTTGCGTACTCGCAAATTATTAAAAATAAAACTTTAAAA
ATAATTTCGTCTAATTAATATTATGAGTTAATTCAAACCCCACGGACATGCTAAGGGTTAATCAACAATC
ATATCGCTGTCTCACTCAGACTCAATACGACACTCAGAATACTATTCCTTTCACTCGCACTTATTGCAAG
CATACGTTAAGTGGATGTCTCTTGCCGACGGGACCACCTTATGTTATTTCATCATGGTCTGGCCATTCTC
ATCGTGAGCTTCCGGGTGCTCGCCAGCTGCATTAATGAATCGGCCAACGCGCGGGGAGAGGCGGTTTGCG
TATTGGGCGCTCTTCCGCTTCCTCGCTCACTGACTCGCTGCGCTCGGTCGTTCGGCTGCGGCGAGCGGTA
TCAGCTCACTCAAAGGCGGTAATACGGTTATCCACAGAATCAGGGGATAACGCAGGAAAGAACATGTGAG
CAAAAGGCCAGCAAAAGGCCAGGAACCGTAAAAAGGCCGCGTTGCTGGCGTTTTTCCATAGGCTCCGCCC
CCCTGACGAGCATCACAAAAATCGACGCTCAAGTCAGAGGTGGCGAAACCCGACAGGACTATAAAGATAC
CAGGCGTTTCCCCCTGGAAGCTCCCTCGTGCGCTCTCCTGTTCCGACCCTGCCGCTTACCGGATACCTGT
CCGCCTTTCTCCCTTCGGGAAGCGTGGCGCTTTCTCATAGCTCACGCTGTAGGTATCTCAGTTCGGTGTA
GGTCGTTCGCTCCAAGCTGGGCTGTGTGCACGAACCCCCCGTTCAGCCCGACCGCTGCGCCTTATCCGGT
AACTATCGTCTTGAGTCCAACCCGGTAAGACACGACTTATCGCCACTGGCAGCAGCCACTGGTAACAGGA
TTAGCAGAGCGAGGTATGTAGGCGGTGCTACAGAGTTCTTGAAGTGGTGGCCTAACTACGGCTACACTAG
AAGGACAGTATTTGGTATCTGCGCTCTGCTGAAGCCAGTTACCTTCGGAAAAAGAGTTGGTAGCTCTTGA
TCCGGCAAACAAACCACCGCTGGTAGCGGTGGTTTTTTTGTTTGCAAGCAGCAGATTACGCGCAGAAAAA
AAGGATCTCAAGAAGATCCTTTGATCTTTTCTACGGGGTCTGACGCTCAGTGGAACGAAAACTCACGTTA
AGGGATTTTGGTCATGAGATTATCAAAAAGGATCTTCACCTAGATCCTTTTAAATTAAAAATGAAGTTTT
AAATCAATCTAAAGTATATATGAGTAAACTTGGTCTGACAGTTACCAATGCTTAATCAGTGAGGCACCTA
TCTCAGCGATCTGTCTATTTCGTTCATCCATAGTTGCCTGACTCCCCGTCGTGTAGATAACTACGATACG
GGAGGGCTTACCATCTGGCCCCAGTGCTGCAATGATACCGCGAGACCCACGCTCACCGGCTCCAGATTTA
TCAGCAATAAACCAGCCAGCCGGAAGGGCCGAGCGCAGAAGTGGTCCTGCAACTTTATCCGCCTCCATCC
AGTCTATTAATTGTTGCCGGGAAGCTAGAGTAAGTAGTTCGCCAGTTAATAGTTTGCGCAACGTTGTTGC
CATTGCTACAGGCATCGTGGTGTCACGCTCGTCGTTTGGTATGGCTTCATTCAGCTCCGGTTCCCAACGA
TCAAGGCGAGTTACATGATCCCCCATGTTGTGCAAAAAAGCGGTTAGCTCCTTCGGTCCTCCGATCGTTG
TCAGAAGTAAGTTGGCCGCAGTGTTATCACTCATGGTTATGGCAGCACTGCATAATTCTCTTACTGTCAT
GCCATCCGTAAGATGCTTTTCTGTGACTGGTGAGTACTCAACCAAGTCATTCTGAGAATAGTGTATGCGG
CGACCGAGTTGCTCTTGCCCGGCGTCAATACGGGATAATACCGCGCCACATAGCAGAACTTTAAAAGTGC
TCATCATTGGAAAACGTTCTTCGGGGCGAAAACTCTCAAGGATCTTACCGCTGTTGAGATCCAGTTCGAT
GTAACCCACTCGTGCACCCAACTGATCTTCAGCATCTTTTACTTTCACCAGCGTTTCTGGGTGAGCAAAA
ACAGGAAGGCAAAATGCCGCAAAAAAGGGAATAAGGGCGACACGGAAATGTTGAATACTCATACTCTTCC
TTTTTCAATATTATTGAAGCATTTATCAGGGTTATTGTCTCATGAGCGGATACATATTTGAATGTATTTA
GAAAAATAAACAAATAGGGGTTCCGCGCACATTTCCCCGAAAAGTGCCACCTAAATTGTAAGCGTTAATA
TTTTGTTAAAATTCGCGTTAAATTTTTGTTAAATCAGCTCATTTTTTAACCAATAGGCCGAAATCGGCAA
AATCCCTTATAAATCAAAAGAATAGACCGAGATAGGGT
[37 nt withheld, positions 4449-4485]
AAAGAACGTGGACTCCAACGTCAAAGG
[49 nt withheld, positions 4513-4561]
T
[91 nt withheld, positions 4563-4653]
