Features (pLannotate 1.2.2; 14 found; start..end, strand, type, name):
      1..28      -  misc_feature   MCS (fragment): pBluescript multiple cloning site
    171..293     +  promoter       hsp70 promoter (fragment): Drosophila melanogaster hsp70Bb promoter
    312..1028    +  CDS            Venus: Venus is a basic (constitutively fluorescent) yellow fluorescent protein published in 2002, derived from Aequorea victoria. It is reported to be a rapidly-maturing weak dimer with moderate acid sensitivity.
   1041..1124    +  CDS            large T antigen (fragment): large T antigen from SV40 (simian virus 40)
   1147..1228    +  polyA_signal   SV40 poly(A) signal: SV40 polyadenylation signal
   1275..1308    -  protein_bind   attB: minimal attB site for the φC31 integrase (Groth et al., 2000) phage φC31 integrase
   1330..1363    +  protein_bind   loxP: Cre-mediated recombination occurs in the 8-bp core sequence (GCATACAT). Cre recombinase
   1436..1668    +  misc_feature   P element 3' end: P element 3' end
   1704..1762    -  CDS            lacI (fragment): lac repressor; lacI; The lac repressor binds to the lac operator to inhibit transcription in E. coli. This inhibition can be relieved by adding lactose or isopropyl-β-D-thiogalactopyranoside (IPTG).
   1945..2533    -  rep_origin     ori: high-copy-number ColE1/pMB1/pBR322/pUC origin of replication
   2704..3564    -  CDS            AmpR: β-lactamase; bla; confers resistance to ampicillin, carbenicillin, and related antibiotics
   3565..3669    -  promoter       AmpR promoter: bla
   3695..4025    -  rep_origin     f1 ori (fragment) (sequence partly withheld): f1 bacteriophage origin of replication; arrow indicates direction of (+) strand synthesis
   4069..4654    +  misc_feature   P element 5' end: No description available
>Addgene plasmid #138387 | pF3BGX | addgene full sequence | sequence record 275170 | Addgene NGS Result
GGTACCGGGCCCCCCCTCGAGGTCGACGAAGTTCCTATTCTTCAAATAGTATAGGAACTTCAAGCTTCTT
AAGGAATTCGAGCTCGCCCGGGGATCTAATTCAATTAGAGACTAATTCAATTAGAGCTAATTCAATTAGG
ATCAGCTTATCGATTTCGAACCCTCGACCGCCGGAGTATAAATAGAGGCGCTTCGTCTACGGAGCGACAA
TTCAATTCAAACAAGCAAAGTGAACACGTCGCTAAGCGAAAGCTAAGCAAATAAACAAGCGCAGCTGAAC
AAGCTAAACAATCGGGCTAGACCTAGGCAAAATGGTGAGCAAGGGCGAGGAGCTGTTCACCGGGGTGGTG
CCCATCCTGGTCGAGCTGGACGGCGACGTAAACGGCCACAAGTTCAGCGTGTCCGGCGAGGGCGAGGGCG
ATGCCACCTACGGCAAGCTGACCCTGAAGCTCATCTGCACCACCGGCAAGCTGCCCGTGCCCTGGCCCAC
CCTCGTGACCACCCTGGGCTACGGCCTGCAGTGCTTCGCCCGCTACCCCGACCACATGAAGCAGCACGAC
TTCTTCAAGTCCGCCATGCCCGAAGGCTACGTCCAGGAGCGCACCATCTTCTTCAAGGACGACGGCAACT
ACAAGACCCGCGCCGAGGTGAAGTTCGAGGGCGACACCCTGGTGAACCGCATCGAGCTGAAGGGCATCGA
CTTCAAGGAGGACGGCAACATCCTGGGGCACAAGCTGGAGTACAACTACAACAGCCACAACGTCTATATC
ACCGCCGACAAGCAGAAGAACGGCATCAAGGCCAACTTCAAGATCCGCCACAACATCGAGGACGGCGGCG
TGCAGCTCGCCGACCACTACCAGCAGAACACCCCCATCGGCGACGGCCCCGTGCTGCTGCCCGACAACCA
CTACCTGAGCTACCAGTCCGCCCTGAGCAAAGACCCCAACGAGAAGCGCGATCACATGGTCCTGCTGGAG
TTCGTGACCGCCGCCGGGATCACTCTCGGCATGGACGAGCTGTACAAGTAACCATGGCTAGATCATAATC
AGCCATACCACATTTGTAGAGGTTTTACTTGCTTTAAAAAACCTCCCACACCTCCCCCTGAACCTGAAAC
ATAAAATGAATGCAATTGTTGTTGTTAACTTGTTTATTGCAGCTTATAATGGTTACAAATAAAGCAATAG
CATCACAAATTTCACAAATAAAGCATTTTTTTCACTGCATTCTAGTTGTGGTTTGTCCAAACTCATCAAT
GTATCGAATTCGTACGCGCCCGGGGAGCCCAAGGGCACGCCCTGGCACCCGGCGCGCCCACGCGGCCGCA
TAACTTCGTATAGCATACATTATACGAAGTTATACCGGTGGCCGCGAAGTTCCTATTCTTCAAATAGTAT
AGGAACTTCGAGCTCCCGGAGAGATGCAGAAGCTTTGCGTACTCGCAAATTATTAAAAATAAAACTTTAA
AAATAATTTCGTCTAATTAATATTATGAGTTAATTCAAACCCCACGGACATGCTAAGGGTTAATCAACAA
TCATATCGCTGTCTCACTCAGACTCAATACGACACTCAGAATACTATTCCTTTCACTCGCACTTATTGCA
AGCATACGTTAAGTGGATGTCTCTTGCCGACGGGACCACCTTATGTTATTTCATCATGGTCTGGCCATTC
TCATCGTGAGCTTCCGGGTGCTCGCCAGCTGCATTAATGAATCGGCCAACGCGCGGGGAGAGGCGGTTTG
CGTATTGGGCGCTCTTCCGCTTCCTCGCTCACTGACTCGCTGCGCTCGGTCGTTCGGCTGCGGCGAGCGG
TATCAGCTCACTCAAAGGCGGTAATACGGTTATCCACAGAATCAGGGGATAACGCAGGAAAGAACATGTG
AGCAAAAGGCCAGCAAAAGGCCAGGAACCGTAAAAAGGCCGCGTTGCTGGCGTTTTTCCATAGGCTCCGC
CCCCCTGACGAGCATCACAAAAATCGACGCTCAAGTCAGAGGTGGCGAAACCCGACAGGACTATAAAGAT
ACCAGGCGTTTCCCCCTGGAAGCTCCCTCGTGCGCTCTCCTGTTCCGACCCTGCCGCTTACCGGATACCT
GTCCGCCTTTCTCCCTTCGGGAAGCGTGGCGCTTTCTCATAGCTCACGCTGTAGGTATCTCAGTTCGGTG
TAGGTCGTTCGCTCCAAGCTGGGCTGTGTGCACGAACCCCCCGTTCAGCCCGACCGCTGCGCCTTATCCG
GTAACTATCGTCTTGAGTCCAACCCGGTAAGACACGACTTATCGCCACTGGCAGCAGCCACTGGTAACAG
GATTAGCAGAGCGAGGTATGTAGGCGGTGCTACAGAGTTCTTGAAGTGGTGGCCTAACTACGGCTACACT
AGAAGAACAGTATTTGGTATCTGCGCTCTGCTGAAGCCAGTTACCTTCGGAAAAAGAGTTGGTAGCTCTT
GATCCGGCAAACAAACCACCGCTGGTAGCGGTGGTTTTTTTGTTTGCAAGCAGCAGATTACGCGCAGAAA
AAAAGGATCTCAAGAAGATCCTTTGATCTTTTCTACGGGGTCTGACGCTCAGTGGAACGAAAACTCACGT
TAAGGGATTTTGGTCATGAGATTATCAAAAAGGATCTTCACCTAGATCCTTTTAAATTAAAAATGAAGTT
TTAAATCAATCTAAAGTATATATGAGTAAACTTGGTCTGACAGTTACCAATGCTTAATCAGTGAGGCACC
TATCTCAGCGATCTGTCTATTTCGTTCATCCATAGTTGCCTGACTCCCCGTCGTGTAGATAACTACGATA
CGGGAGGGCTTACCATCTGGCCCCAGTGCTGCAATGATACCGCGAGACCCACGCTCACCGGCTCCAGATT
TATCAGCAATAAACCAGCCAGCCGGAAGGGCCGAGCGCAGAAGTGGTCCTGCAACTTTATCCGCCTCCAT
CCAGTCTATTAATTGTTGCCGGGAAGCTAGAGTAAGTAGTTCGCCAGTTAATAGTTTGCGCAACGTTGTT
GCCATTGCTACAGGCATCGTGGTGTCACGCTCGTCGTTTGGTATGGCTTCATTCAGCTCCGGTTCCCAAC
GATCAAGGCGAGTTACATGATCCCCCATGTTGTGCAAAAAAGCGGTTAGCTCCTTCGGTCCTCCGATCGT
TGTCAGAAGTAAGTTGGCCGCAGTGTTATCACTCATGGTTATGGCAGCACTGCATAATTCTCTTACTGTC
ATGCCATCCGTAAGATGCTTTTCTGTGACTGGTGAGTACTCAACCAAGTCATTCTGAGAATAGTGTATGC
GGCGACCGAGTTGCTCTTGCCCGGCGTCAATACGGGATAATACCGCGCCACATAGCAGAACTTTAAAAGT
GCTCATCATTGGAAAACGTTCTTCGGGGCGAAAACTCTCAAGGATCTTACCGCTGTTGAGATCCAGTTCG
ATGTAACCCACTCGTGCACCCAACTGATCTTCAGCATCTTTTACTTTCACCAGCGTTTCTGGGTGAGCAA
AAACAGGAAGGCAAAATGCCGCAAAAAAGGGAATAAGGGCGACACGGAAATGTTGAATACTCATACTCTT
CCTTTTTCAATATTATTGAAGCATTTATCAGGGTTATTGTCTCATGAGCGGATACATATTTGAATGTATT
TAGAAAAATAAACAAATAGGGGTTCCGCGCACATTTCCCCGAAAAGTGCCACCTAAATTGTAAGCGTTAA
TATTTTGTTAAAATTCGCGTTAAATTTTTGTTAAATCAGCTCATTTTTTAACCAATAGGCCGAAATCGGC
AAAATCCCTTATAAATCAAAAGAATAGACCGAGATAGGGT
[37 nt withheld, positions 3821-3857]
AAAGAACGTGGACTCCAACGTCAAAGG
[49 nt withheld, positions 3885-3933]
T
[91 nt withheld, positions 3935-4025]
CTTCTCCGCCGCCGATCTGCCGCTGGACTACGTGGGTCTGGCCCATGATGAAATAACATAAGGTGGTCCC
GTCGATAGCCGAAGCTTACCGAAGTATACACTTAAATTCAGTGCACGTTTGCTTGTTGAGAGGAAAGGTT
GTGTGCGGACGAATTTTTTTTTGAAAACATTAACCCTTACGTGGAATAAAAAAAAATGAAATATTGCAAA
TTTTGCTGCAAAGCTGTGACTGGAGTAAAATTAATTCACGTGCCGAAGTGTGCTATTAAGAGAAAATTGT
GGGAGCAGAGCCTTGGGTGCAGCCTTGGTGAAAACTCCCAAATTTGTGATACCCACTTTAATGATTCGCA
GTGGAAGGCTGCACCTGCAAAAGGTCAGACATTTAAAAGGAGGCGACTCAACGCAGATGCCGTACCTAGT
AAAGTGATAGAGCCTGAACCAGAAAAGATAAAAGAAGGCTATACCAGTGGGAGTACACAAACAGAGTAAG
TTTGAATAGTAAAAAAAATCATTTATGTAAACAATAACGTGACTGTGCGTTAGGTCCTGTTCATTGTTTA
ATGAAAATAAGAGCTTGAGGGAAAAAATTCGTACTTTGGAGTACGAAATGCGTCGTTTAGAGCAGCAGC
